Addgene plasmid #158985: LDB-14-p65
Purpose: Expresses LDB-14 fused with a C-terminal p65 transcriptional activation domain in mammalian cells
Depositing lab: Liangcai Gu. Publication: Creating Red Light-Switchable Protein Dimerization Systems as Genetically Encoded Actuators with High Specificity. Huang Z, Li Z, Zhang X, Kang S, Dong R, Sun L, Fu X, Vaisar D, Watanabe K, Gu L. ACS Synth Biol. 2020 Nov 12. doi: 10.1021/acssynbio.0c00397. PubMed 33179507.
Backbone
  Vector backbone: pcDNA3
  Backbone size w/o insert (bp): 5438
  Total vector size (bp): 6820
  Vector type: Mammalian Expression
  Selectable markers: Neomycin (select with G418)
Growth in bacteria
  Bacterial resistance: Ampicillin, 100 μg/mL
  Growth temperature: 37°C
  Growth strain: DH5alpha
  Copy number: High Copy
Gene/Insert
  Gene/Insert name: LDB-14-p65
  Species: Synthetic
  Insert size (bp): 1382
  Promoter: CMV
  Tag / fusion protein: V5 tag , 6xHis tag (C terminal on backbone)
  Cloning method: Gibson Cloning
  Sequencing primers: 5′ TAACTAGAGAACCCACTGCTTA; 3′ ACA GTC GAG GCT GAT CAG CGG
Terms and licenses: Academic/Nonprofit Terms; Industry Terms: Not Available to Industry
How to cite: LDB-14-p65 was a gift from Liangcai Gu (Addgene plasmid # 158985 ; http://n2t.net/addgene:158985 ; RRID:Addgene_158985)
