[The description below was written by a language model from this plasmid's Addgene catalogue record and pLannotate feature annotations shown in this document.]
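Description:
LDB-14-p65 is a mammalian expression plasmid built on the pcDNA3 backbone, with a total size of about 6.8 kb. It is propagated in E. coli through a high-copy ColE1/pUC-type origin and selected with ampicillin via the β-lactamase gene. An f1 origin is also present. For mammalian cells, an SV40 early promoter drives the neomycin phosphotransferase gene, followed by an SV40 polyadenylation signal, so stable transfectants can be selected with G418.

The payload is a synthetic open reading frame of roughly 1.4 kb, inserted by Gibson assembly downstream of the human CMV immediate-early enhancer and promoter and terminated by the bovine growth hormone poly(A) signal. A T7 promoter lies between the CMV promoter and the coding region. The insert encodes LDB-14 fused at its C-terminus to the transcriptional activation domain of human RelA (p65). The feature table detects a segment in the LDB-14 portion that resembles a mouse immunoglobulin heavy-chain variable region, which suggests an antibody-like binder domain, although the record does not define LDB-14 further. The catalogue lists backbone-derived C-terminal V5 and 6xHis tags. The V5 epitope is annotated after the p65 domain, but the His tag is not called in the feature table.

The associated publication concerns red light-switchable protein dimerization systems used as genetically encoded actuators. In that context the construct most likely supplies the activation-domain half of a split transcription factor, so that light-dependent binding of LDB-14 to its partner would recruit p65 to a target promoter. The record does not name the partner or any reporter.
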