Features (pLannotate 1.2.2; 22 found; start..end, strand, type, name):
     28..80      -  misc_feature   bom (fragment): basis of mobility region from pBR322
    235..614     +  enhancer       CMV enhancer: human cytomegalovirus immediate early enhancer
    615..818     +  promoter       CMV promoter: human cytomegalovirus (CMV) immediate early promoter
    814..847     +  LTR            5' LTR (truncated) (fragment): truncated 5' long terminal repeat (LTR) from HIV-1
    863..881     +  promoter       T7 promoter: promoter for bacteriophage T7 RNA polymerase
   1042..1398    +  CDS            HVM37_MOUSE: Experimental evidence at protein level: Swiss-Prot protein existence level 1. From Mus musculus (Mouse).
   1876..2247    +  CDS            RelA (p65) AD: transcriptional activation domain of human RelA, also known as p65 (O'Shea and Perkins, 2008)
   2317..2358    +  CDS            V5 tag: epitope tag from simian virus 5
   2414..2638    +  polyA_signal   bGH poly(A) signal: bovine growth hormone polyadenylation signal
   2642..2663    +  promoter       SV40 promoter (fragment): SV40 enhancer and early promoter
   2684..3112    +  rep_origin     f1 ori (sequence partly withheld): f1 bacteriophage origin of replication; arrow indicates direction of (+) strand synthesis
   3126..3455    +  promoter       SV40 promoter: SV40 enhancer and early promoter
   3522..4313    +  CDS            neo: KKA2_KLEPN - Also known as kan, nptII. Experimental evidence at protein level: Swiss-Prot protein existence level 1. Resistance to kanamycin, neomycin, paromomycin, ribostamycin, butirosin and gentamicin B. From Klebsiella pneumoniae.
   4339..4497    +  CDS            ble (fragment): BLE_KLEPN - Experimental evidence at protein level: Swiss-Prot protein existence level 1. Binding protein with a strong affinity to the bleomycin family of antibiotics. Binds to CL990; an antimitotic-antibiotic compound. From Klebsiella pneumoniae.
   4492..4613    +  polyA_signal   SV40 poly(A) signal: SV40 polyadenylation signal
   4686..4702    -  protein_bind   lac operator: The lac repressor binds to the lac operator to inhibit transcription in E. coli. This inhibition can be relieved by adding lactose or isopropyl-β-D-thiogalactopyranoside (IPTG). lac repressor encoded by lacI
   4710..4740    -  promoter       lac promoter: promoter for the E. coli lac operon
   4755..4776    -  protein_bind   CAP binding site: CAP binding activates transcription in the presence of cAMP. E. coli catabolite activator protein
   4789..4881    -  CDS            lacI (fragment): lac repressor; lacI; The lac repressor binds to the lac operator to inhibit transcription in E. coli. This inhibition can be relieved by adding lactose or isopropyl-β-D-thiogalactopyranoside (IPTG).
   5064..5652    -  rep_origin     ori: high-copy-number ColE1/pMB1/pBR322/pUC origin of replication
   5823..6683    -  CDS            AmpR: β-lactamase; bla; confers resistance to ampicillin, carbenicillin, and related antibiotics
   6684..6788    -  promoter       AmpR promoter: bla
>Addgene plasmid #158985 | LDB-14-p65 | addgene full sequence | sequence record 310671 | Addgene NGS Result
GACGGATCGGGAGATCTCCCGATCCCCTATGGTGCACTCTCAGTACAATCTGCTCTGATGCCGCATAGTT
AAGCCAGTATCTGCTCCCTGCTTGTGTGTTGGAGGTCGCTGAGTAGTGCGCGAGCAAAATTTAAGCTACA
ACAAGGCAAGGCTTGACCGACAATTGCATGAAGAATCTGCTTAGGGTTAGGCGTTTTGCGCTGCTTCGCG
ATGTACGGGCCAGATATACGCGTTGACATTGATTATTGACTAGTTATTAATAGTAATCAATTACGGGGTC
ATTAGTTCATAGCCCATATATGGAGTTCCGCGTTACATAACTTACGGTAAATGGCCCGCCTGGCTGACCG
CCCAACGACCCCCGCCCATTGACGTCAATAATGACGTATGTTCCCATAGTAACGCCAATAGGGACTTTCC
ATTGACGTCAATGGGTGGAGTATTTACGGTAAACTGCCCACTTGGCAGTACATCAAGTGTATCATATGCC
AAGTACGCCCCCTATTGACGTCAATGACGGTAAATGGCCCGCCTGGCATTATGCCCAGTACATGACCTTA
TGGGACTTTCCTACTTGGCAGTACATCTACGTATTAGTCATCGCTATTACCATGGTGATGCGGTTTTGGC
AGTACATCAATGGGCGTGGATAGCGGTTTGACTCACGGGGATTTCCAAGTCTCCACCCCATTGACGTCAA
TGGGAGTTTGTTTTGGCACCAAAATCAACGGGACTTTCCAAAATGTCGTAACAACTCCGCCCCATTGACG
CAAATGGGCGGTAGGCGTGTACGGTGGGAGGTCTATATAAGCAGAGCTCTCTGGCTAACTAGAGAACCCA
CTGCTTACTGGCTTATCGAAATTAATACGACTCACTATAGGGAGACCCAAGCTGGCTAGTTAAGCTATGC
CCAAGAAGAAGCGCAAGGTGGAAGCTAGCGCTTCCCCGAAGAAAAAGCGGAAAGTCGAGGCCTCCGCATC
TCCAAAAAAAAAAAGCAAGGTTGAAGCATCTGGATCCGGAGGCGGTTCCGGTGGCGGTTCTGAAGTTCAG
CTGCAGGCAAGCGGTGGTGGTTTTGTTCAGCCTGGTGGTAGCCTGCGTCTGAGCTGTGCAGCCAGCGGTA
CCACCTCTCGTTGGGAATCTATGGGCTGGTTTCGCCAGGCACCGGGTAAAGAACGTGAATTTGTTAGCGC
AATCAGCTGGCAGAATAATTCTGTTCCATATTATGCCGATAGCGTGAAAGGTCGCTTTACCATTAGCCGT
GATAATAGCAAAAATACCGTTTACCTGCAGATGAATAGTCTGCGTGCAGAAGATACCGCAACCTATTATT
GTGCAGCACAGCATAACTTTCTGGGTCATCGTTATTGGGGTCAGGGCACCCAGGTTACCGTTAGCAGCGG
TACCGGAGGAAGTGGCAGCTCTGGCGGCAGTGGAGGGTCTGGTGGCAGCGGACAGTACCTGCCAGATACA
GACGATCGTCACCGGATTGAGGAGAAACGTAAAAGGACATATGAGACCTTCAAGAGCATCATGAAGAAGA
GTCCTTTCAGCGGACCCACCGACCCCCGGCCTCCACCTCGACGCATTGCTGTGCCTTCCCGCAGCTCAGC
TTCTGTCCCCAAGCCAGCACCCCAGCCCTATCCCTTTACGTCATCCCTGAGCACCATCAACTATGATGAG
TTTCCCACCATGGTGTTTCCTTCTGGGCAGATCAGCCAGGCCTCGGCCTTGGCCCCGGCCCCTCCCCAAG
TCCTGCCCCAGGCTCCAGCCCCTGCCCCTGCTCCAGCCATGGTATCAGCTCTGGCCCAGGCCCCAGCCCC
TGTCCCAGTCCTAGCCCCAGGCCCTCCTCAGGCTGTGGCCCCACCTGCCCCCAAGCCCACCCAGGCTGGG
GAAGGAACGCTGTCAGAGGCCCTGCTGCAGCTGCAGTTTGATGATGAAGACCTGGGGGCCTTGCTTGGCA
ACAGCACAGACCCAGCTGTGTTCACAGACCTGGCATCCGTCGACAACTCCGAGTTTCAGCAGCTGCTGAA
CCAGGGCATACCTGTGGCCCCCCACACAACTGAGCCCATGCTGATGGAGTACCCTGAGGCTATAACTCGC
CTAGTGACAGGGGCCCAGAGGCCCCCCGACCCAGCTCCTGCTCCACTGGGGGCCCCGGGGCTCCCCAATG
GCCTCCTTTCAGGAGATGAAGACTTCTCCTCCATTGCGGACATGGACTTCTCAGCCCTGCTGAGTCAGAT
CAGCTCCGGAGGAAGTGGCAGCTCTGGCGGCAGTGGAGAATTCAGTAGCTCGAGTCTAGAGGGCCCGCGG
TTCGAAGGTAAGCCTATCCCTAACCCTCTCCTCGGTCTCGATTCTACGCGTACCGGTCATCATCACCATC
ACCATTGAGTTTAAACCCGCTGATCAGCCTCGACTGTGCCTTCTAGTTGCCAGCCATCTGTTGTTTGCCC
CTCCCCCGTGCCTTCCTTGACCCTGGAAGGTGCCACTCCCACTGTCCTTTCCTAATAAAATGAGGAAATT
GCATCGCATTGTCTGAGTAGGTGTCATTCTATTCTGGGGGGTGGGGTGGGGCAGGACAGCAAGGGGGAGG
ATTGGGAAGACAATAGCAGGCATGCTGGGGATGCGGTGGGCTCTATGGCTTCTGAGGCGGAAAGAACCAG
CTGGGGCTCTAGGGGGTATCCCC
[124 nt withheld, positions 2684-2807]
C
[91 nt withheld, positions 2809-2899]
A
[49 nt withheld, positions 2901-2949]
CCTTTGACGTTGGAGTCCACGTTCTTT
[37 nt withheld, positions 2977-3013]
ACCCTATCTCGGTCTATTCTTTTGATTTATAAGGGATTTTGCCGATTTCGGCCTATTGGTTAAAAAATGA
GCTGATTTAACAAAAATTTAACGCGAATTAATTCTGTGGAATGTGTGTCAGTTAGGGTGTGGAAAGTCCC
CAGGCTCCCCAGCAGGCAGAAGTATGCAAAGCATGCATCTCAATTAGTCAGCAACCAGGTGTGGAAAGTC
CCCAGGCTCCCCAGCAGGCAGAAGTATGCAAAGCATGCATCTCAATTAGTCAGCAACCATAGTCCCGCCC
CTAACTCCGCCCATCCCGCCCCTAACTCCGCCCAGTTCCGCCCATTCTCCGCCCCATGGCTGACTAATTT
TTTTTATTTATGCAGAGGCCGAGGCCGCCTCTGCCTCTGAGCTATTCCAGAAGTAGTGAGGAGGCTTTTT
TGGAGGCCTAGGCTTTTGCAAAAAGCTCCCGGGAGCTTGTATATCCATTTTCGGATCTGATCAAGAGACA
GGATGAGGATCGTTTCGCATGATTGAACAAGATGGATTGCACGCAGGTTCTCCGGCCGCTTGGGTGGAGA
GGCTATTCGGCTATGACTGGGCACAACAGACAATCGGCTGCTCTGATGCCGCCGTGTTCCGGCTGTCAGC
GCAGGGGCGCCCGGTTCTTTTTGTCAAGACCGACCTGTCCGGTGCCCTGAATGAACTGCAGGACGAGGCA
GCGCGGCTATCGTGGCTGGCCACGACGGGCGTTCCTTGCGCAGCTGTGCTCGACGTTGTCACTGAAGCGG
GAAGGGACTGGCTGCTATTGGGCGAAGTGCCGGGGCAGGATCTCCTGTCATCTCACCTTGCTCCTGCCGA
GAAAGTATCCATCATGGCTGATGCAATGCGGCGGCTGCATACGCTTGATCCGGCTACCTGCCCATTCGAC
CACCAAGCGAAACATCGCATCGAGCGAGCACGTACTCGGATGGAAGCCGGTCTTGTCGATCAGGATGATC
TGGACGAAGAGCATCAGGGGCTCGCGCCAGCCGAACTGTTCGCCAGGCTCAAGGCGCGCATGCCCGACGG
CGAGGATCTCGTCGTGACCCATGGCGATGCCTGCTTGCCGAATATCATGGTGGAAAATGGCCGCTTTTCT
GGATTCATCGACTGTGGCCGGCTGGGTGTGGCGGACCGCTATCAGGACATAGCGTTGGCTACCCGTGATA
TTGCTGAAGAGCTTGGCGGCGAATGGGCTGACCGCTTCCTCGTGCTTTACGGTATCGCCGCTCCCGATTC
GCAGCGCATCGCCTTCTATCGCCTTCTTGACGAGTTCTTCTGAGCGGGACTCTGGGGTTCGCGAAATGAC
CGACCAAGCGACGCCCAACCTGCCATCACGAGATTTCGATTCCACCGCCGCCTTCTATGAAAGGTTGGGC
TTCGGAATCGTTTTCCGGGACGCCGGCTGGATGATCCTCCAGCGCGGGGATCTCATGCTGGAGTTCTTCG
CCCACCCCAACTTGTTTATTGCAGCTTATAATGGTTACAAATAAAGCAATAGCATCACAAATTTCACAAA
TAAAGCATTTTTTTCACTGCATTCTAGTTGTGGTTTGTCCAAACTCATCAATGTATCTTATCATGTCTGT
ATACCGTCGACCTCTAGCTAGAGCTTGGCGTAATCATGGTCATAGCTGTTTCCTGTGTGAAATTGTTATC
CGCTCACAATTCCACACAACATACGAGCCGGAAGCATAAAGTGTAAAGCCTGGGGTGCCTAATGAGTGAG
CTAACTCACATTAATTGCGTTGCGCTCACTGCCCGCTTTCCAGTCGGGAAACCTGTCGTGCCAGCTGCAT
TAATGAATCGGCCAACGCGCGGGGAGAGGCGGTTTGCGTATTGGGCGCTCTTCCGCTTCCTCGCTCACTG
ACTCGCTGCGCTCGGTCGTTCGGCTGCGGCGAGCGGTATCAGCTCACTCAAAGGCGGTAATACGGTTATC
CACAGAATCAGGGGATAACGCAGGAAAGAACATGTGAGCAAAAGGCCAGCAAAAGGCCAGGAACCGTAAA
AAGGCCGCGTTGCTGGCGTTTTTCCATAGGCTCCGCCCCCCTGACGAGCATCACAAAAATCGACGCTCAA
GTCAGAGGTGGCGAAACCCGACAGGACTATAAAGATACCAGGCGTTTCCCCCTGGAAGCTCCCTCGTGCG
CTCTCCTGTTCCGACCCTGCCGCTTACCGGATACCTGTCCGCCTTTCTCCCTTCGGGAAGCGTGGCGCTT
TCTCATAGCTCACGCTGTAGGTATCTCAGTTCGGTGTAGGTCGTTCGCTCCAAGCTGGGCTGTGTGCACG
AACCCCCCGTTCAGCCCGACCGCTGCGCCTTATCCGGTAACTATCGTCTTGAGTCCAACCCGGTAAGACA
CGACTTATCGCCACTGGCAGCAGCCACTGGTAACAGGATTAGCAGAGCGAGGTATGTAGGCGGTGCTACA
GAGTTCTTGAAGTGGTGGCCTAACTACGGCTACACTAGAAGAACAGTATTTGGTATCTGCGCTCTGCTGA
AGCCAGTTACCTTCGGAAAAAGAGTTGGTAGCTCTTGATCCGGCAAACAAACCACCGCTGGTAGCGGTGG
TTTTTTTGTTTGCAAGCAGCAGATTACGCGCAGAAAAAAAGGATCTCAAGAAGATCCTTTGATCTTTTCT
ACGGGGTCTGACGCTCAGTGGAACGAAAACTCACGTTAAGGGATTTTGGTCATGAGATTATCAAAAAGGA
TCTTCACCTAGATCCTTTTAAATTAAAAATGAAGTTTTAAATCAATCTAAAGTATATATGAGTAAACTTG
GTCTGACAGTTACCAATGCTTAATCAGTGAGGCACCTATCTCAGCGATCTGTCTATTTCGTTCATCCATA
GTTGCCTGACTCCCCGTCGTGTAGATAACTACGATACGGGAGGGCTTACCATCTGGCCCCAGTGCTGCAA
TGATACCGCGAGACCCACGCTCACCGGCTCCAGATTTATCAGCAATAAACCAGCCAGCCGGAAGGGCCGA
GCGCAGAAGTGGTCCTGCAACTTTATCCGCCTCCATCCAGTCTATTAATTGTTGCCGGGAAGCTAGAGTA
AGTAGTTCGCCAGTTAATAGTTTGCGCAACGTTGTTGCCATTGCTACAGGCATCGTGGTGTCACGCTCGT
CGTTTGGTATGGCTTCATTCAGCTCCGGTTCCCAACGATCAAGGCGAGTTACATGATCCCCCATGTTGTG
CAAAAAAGCGGTTAGCTCCTTCGGTCCTCCGATCGTTGTCAGAAGTAAGTTGGCCGCAGTGTTATCACTC
ATGGTTATGGCAGCACTGCATAATTCTCTTACTGTCATGCCATCCGTAAGATGCTTTTCTGTGACTGGTG
AGTACTCAACCAAGTCATTCTGAGAATAGTGTATGCGGCGACCGAGTTGCTCTTGCCCGGCGTCAATACG
GGATAATACCGCGCCACATAGCAGAACTTTAAAAGTGCTCATCATTGGAAAACGTTCTTCGGGGCGAAAA
CTCTCAAGGATCTTACCGCTGTTGAGATCCAGTTCGATGTAACCCACTCGTGCACCCAACTGATCTTCAG
CATCTTTTACTTTCACCAGCGTTTCTGGGTGAGCAAAAACAGGAAGGCAAAATGCCGCAAAAAAGGGAAT
AAGGGCGACACGGAAATGTTGAATACTCATACTCTTCCTTTTTCAATATTATTGAAGCATTTATCAGGGT
TATTGTCTCATGAGCGGATACATATTTGAATGTATTTAGAAAAATAAACAAATAGGGGTTCCGCGCACAT
TTCCCCGAAAAGTGCCACCTGACGTC
